Addgene plasmid #143073: TFORF0743
Purpose: Lentiviral vector for overexpressing transcription factor ORFs with unique 24-bp barcodes. Barcodes facilitate identification of transcription factors in pooled screens.
Depositing lab: Feng Zhang. Depositing organization: Broad Institute. Publication: A transcription factor atlas of directed differentiation. Joung J, Ma S, Tay T, Geiger-Schuller KR, Kirchgatterer PC, Verdine VK, Guo B, Arias-Garcia MA, Allen WE, Singh A, Kuksenko O, Abudayyeh OO, Gootenberg JS, Fu Z, Macrae RK, Buenrostro JD, Regev A, Zhang F. Cell. 2023 Jan 5;186(1):209-229.e26. doi: 10.1016/j.cell.2022.11.026. PubMed 36608654.
Backbone
  Vector backbone: pLX_TRC317
  Backbone manufacturer: Broad Institute Genetic Perturbation Platform
  Backbone size w/o insert (bp): 8264
  Vector type: Mammalian Expression, Lentiviral
  Selectable markers: Puromycin
Growth in bacteria
  Bacterial resistance: Ampicillin, 100 μg/mL
  Growth temperature: 37°C
  Growth strain: NEB Stable
  Copy number: High Copy
Gene/Insert
  Gene/Insert name: ZNF486
  Species: H. sapiens (human)
  Insert size (bp): 1493
  Entrez Gene: ZNF486 (a.k.a. KRBO2)
  Promoter: EF1a
  Cloning method: Unknown
  Sequencing primers: 5′ GGGTGGAGACTGAAGTTAGGCCAG; 3′ CACATAGCGTAAAAGGAGCAACATAG
Terms and licenses: Academic/Nonprofit Terms; Industry Terms: Not Available to Industry
Depositor comments: NM_052852,ENST00000335117 . The transcription factor ORF portion of this plasmid was synthesized by Genewiz. Please test multiple small colonies in case of plasmid recombination. To make this collection available in a timely manner, a portion of this collection was not fully sequenced by Addgene. If an Addgene verified full plasmid sequence is not available, please contact us prior to placing an order to request the full sequence.
How to cite: TFORF0743 was a gift from Feng Zhang (Addgene plasmid # 143073 ; http://n2t.net/addgene:143073 ; RRID:Addgene_143073)
