[The description below was written by a language model from this plasmid's Addgene catalogue record and pLannotate feature annotations shown in this document.]
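Description:
TFORF0743 is a lentiviral mammalian expression plasmid built on the pLX_TRC317 backbone and carrying the human zinc-finger gene ZNF486 (also known as KRBO2) as a synthesized open reading frame of about 1.5 kb. It belongs to a barcoded transcription factor ORF collection: each clone pairs its ORF with a unique 24-bp barcode so that the factor carried by a given cell can be identified in pooled overexpression screens. The barcode is not annotated as a separate feature in the table. The full construct is about 9.8 kb. In bacteria it is maintained through a high-copy ColE1/pUC-type origin with ampicillin resistance (AmpR), and an f1 origin is also present. The depositor notes that the plasmid may recombine, as repeat-containing lentiviral backbones can.

The viral cassette has a third-generation, self-inactivating layout. An RSV promoter fused to a truncated HIV-1 5' LTR drives genomic RNA production in packaging cells. This is followed by the Ψ packaging signal with a gag fragment, the RRE for Rev-dependent nuclear export, a cPPT/CTS element, and a ΔU3 3' LTR with a downstream SV40 polyadenylation signal. Inside the provirus, an SV40 early promoter drives puromycin N-acetyltransferase for selection of transduced cells. The strong constitutive EF-1α promoter drives the ZNF486 ORF, with a WPRE downstream to enhance transcript expression. The automated annotation labels parts of the insert region as ZNF720 and ZNF493 fragments. These most likely reflect homology among related zinc-finger proteins rather than additional inserts, since the catalogue identifies the ORF as ZNF486. The construct is intended for stable transcription factor overexpression, singly or in pooled directed-differentiation screens.
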