Features (pLannotate 1.2.2; 32 found; start..end, strand, type, name):
      5..231     +  promoter       RSV promoter: Rous sarcoma virus enhancer/promoter
    232..412     +  LTR            5' LTR (truncated): truncated 5' long terminal repeat (LTR) from HIV-1
    459..584     +  misc_feature   HIV-1 Ψ: packaging signal of human immunodeficiency virus type 1
    568..931     +  CDS            HIV-1 gag (fragment): gag protein from human immunodeficiency virus 1; gag
   1077..1310    +  misc_feature   RRE: The Rev response element (RRE) of HIV-1 allows for Rev-dependent mRNA export from the nucleus to the cytoplasm.
   1687..1713    +  CDS            Rev (fragment): human immunodeficiency virus 1 (HIV-1) Rev protein; rev; enhances nuclear export of unspliced and incompletely spliced viral mRNAs
   1720..1743    +  promoter       SV40 promoter (fragment): SV40 early promoter
   1744..1815    +  promoter       SV40 promoter (fragment): SV40 enhancer and early promoter
   1839..1974    +  rep_origin     SV40 ori: SV40 origin of replication
   2020..2616    +  CDS            PuroR (fragment): puromycin N-acetyltransferase; pac from Streptomyces; confers resistance to puromycin
   2665..2782    +  misc_feature   cPPT/CTS: central polypurine tract and central termination sequence of HIV-1
   2847..2913    +  CDS            small t antigen (fragment): SV40 (simian virus 40) small t antigen
   2920..4098    +  promoter       EF-1α promoter: strong constitutive promoter for human elongation factor EF-1α
   4142..4498    +  CDS            ZNF720 (fragment): ZN720_HUMAN - Experimental evidence at protein level: Swiss-Prot protein existence level 1. From Homo sapiens (Human).
   4502..4657    +  CDS            ZNF493 (fragment): ZN493_HUMAN - Experimental evidence at protein level: Swiss-Prot protein existence level 1. May be involved in transcriptional regulation. From Homo sapiens (Human).
   5519..5572    +  promoter       U6 promoter (fragment): RNA polymerase III promoter for human U6 snRNA
   5614..6202    +  misc_feature   WPRE: woodchuck hepatitis virus posttranscriptional regulatory element
   6253..6272    +  misc_feature   cPPT/CTS (fragment): central polypurine tract and central termination sequence of HIV-1
   6274..6507    +  LTR            3' LTR (ΔU3): self-inactivating 3' long terminal repeat (LTR) from HIV-1
   6585..6706    +  polyA_signal   SV40 poly(A) signal: SV40 polyadenylation signal
   6746..6881    +  rep_origin     SV40 ori: SV40 origin of replication
   6902..6920    -  promoter       T7 promoter: promoter for bacteriophage T7 RNA polymerase
   6928..7083    +  CDS            lacZα (fragment): LacZα fragment of β-galactosidase; lacZ fragment
   7088..7516    +  rep_origin     f1 ori (sequence partly withheld): f1 bacteriophage origin of replication; arrow indicates direction of (+) strand synthesis
   7569..7673    +  promoter       AmpR promoter: bla
   7674..8534    +  CDS            AmpR: β-lactamase; bla; confers resistance to ampicillin, carbenicillin, and related antibiotics
   8705..9293    +  rep_origin     ori: high-copy-number ColE1/pMB1/pBR322/pUC origin of replication
   9476..9568    +  CDS            lacI (fragment): lac repressor; lacI; The lac repressor binds to the lac operator to inhibit transcription in E. coli. This inhibition can be relieved by adding lactose or isopropyl-β-D-thiogalactopyranoside (IPTG).
   9581..9602    +  protein_bind   CAP binding site: CAP binding activates transcription in the presence of cAMP. E. coli catabolite activator protein
   9617..9647    +  promoter       lac promoter: promoter for the E. coli lac operon
   9655..9671    +  protein_bind   lac operator: The lac repressor binds to the lac operator to inhibit transcription in E. coli. This inhibition can be relieved by adding lactose or isopropyl-β-D-thiogalactopyranoside (IPTG). lac repressor encoded by lacI
   9716..9734    +  promoter       T3 promoter: promoter for bacteriophage T3 RNA polymerase
>Addgene plasmid #143073 | TFORF0743 | addgene full sequence | sequence record 399044 | Addgene NGS Result
TTAATGTAGTCTTATGCAATACTCTTGTAGTCTTGCAACATGGTAACGATGAGTTAGCAACATGCCTTAC
AAGGAGAGAAAAAGCACCGTGCATGCCGATTGGTGGAAGTAAGGTGGTACGATCGTGCCTTATTAGGAAG
GCAACAGACGGGTCTGACATGGATTGGACGAACCACTGAATTGCCGCATTGCAGAGATATTGTATTTAAG
TGCCTAGCTCGATACATAAACGGGTCTCTCTGGTTAGACCAGATCTGAGCCTGGGAGCTCTCTGGCTAAC
TAGGGAACCCACTGCTTAAGCCTCAATAAAGCTTGCCTTGAGTGCTTCAAGTAGTGTGTGCCCGTCTGTT
GTGTGACTCTGGTAACTAGAGATCCCTCAGACCCTTTTAGTCAGTGTGGAAAATCTCTAGCAGTGGCGCC
CGAACAGGGACTTGAAAGCGAAAGGGAAACCAGAGGAGCTCTCTCGACGCAGGACTCGGCTTGCTGAAGC
GCGCACGGCAAGAGGCGAGGGGCGGCGACTGGTGAGTACGCCAAAAATTTTGACTAGCGGAGGCTAGAAG
GAGAGAGATGGGTGCGAGAGCGTCAGTATTAAGCGGGGGAGAATTAGATCGCGATGGGAAAAAATTCGGT
TAAGGCCAGGGGGAAAGAAAAAATATAAATTAAAACATATAGTATGGGCAAGCAGGGAGCTAGAACGATT
CGCAGTTAATCCTGGCCTGTTAGAAACATCAGAAGGCTGTAGACAAATACTGGGACAGCTACAACCATCC
CTTCAGACAGGATCAGAAGAACTTAGATCATTATATAATACAGTAGCAACCCTCTATTGTGTGCATCAAA
GGATAGAGATAAAAGACACCAAGGAAGCTTTAGACAAGATAGAGGAAGAGCAAAACAAAAGTAAGACCAC
CGCACAGCAAGCGGCCGCTGATCTTCAGACCTGGAGGAGGAGATATGAGGGACAATTGGAGAAGTGAATT
ATATAAATATAAAGTAGTAAAAATTGAACCATTAGGAGTAGCACCCACCAAGGCAAAGAGAAGAGTGGTG
CAGAGAGAAAAAAGAGCAGTGGGAATAGGAGCTTTGTTCCTTGGGTTCTTGGGAGCAGCAGGAAGCACTA
TGGGCGCAGCGTCAATGACGCTGACGGTACAGGCCAGACAATTATTGTCTGGTATAGTGCAGCAGCAGAA
CAATTTGCTGAGGGCTATTGAGGCGCAACAGCATCTGTTGCAACTCACAGTCTGGGGCATCAAGCAGCTC
CAGGCAAGAATCCTGGCTGTGGAAAGATACCTAAAGGATCAACAGCTCCTGGGGATTTGGGGTTGCTCTG
GAAAACTCATTTGCACCACTGCTGTGCCTTGGAATGCTAGTTGGAGTAATAAATCTCTGGAACAGATTTG
GAATCACACGACCTGGATGGAGTGGGACAGAGAAATTAACAATTACACAAGCTTAATACACTCCTTAATT
GAAGAATCGCAAAACCAGCAAGAAAAGAATGAACAAGAATTATTGGAATTAGATAAATGGGCAAGTTTGT
GGAATTGGTTTAACATAACAAATTGGCTGTGGTATATAAAATTATTCATAATGATAGTAGGAGGCTTGGT
AGGTTTAAGAATAGTTTTTGCTGTACTTTCTATAGTGAATAGAGTTAGGCAGGGATATTCACCATTATCG
TTTCAGACCCACCTCCCAACCCCGAGGGGACCCATGCATTGCATCTCAATTAGTCAGCAACCAGGTGTGG
AAAGTCCCCAGGCTCCCCAGCAGGCAGAAGTATGCAAAGCATGCGTCTCAATTAGTCAGCAACCATAGTC
CCGCCCCTAACTCCGCCCATCCCGCCCCTAACTCCGCCCAGTTCCGCCCATTCTCCGCCCCATGGCTGAC
TAATTTTTTTTATTTATGCAGAGGCCGAGGCCGCCTCGGCCTCTGAGCTATTCCAGAAGTAGTGAGGAGG
CTTTTTTGGAGGCCTAGGCTTTTGCAAAAAGCTTTCTAGAGGTACCACCGGAGCTTACCATGACCGAGTA
CAAGCCCACGGTGCGCCTCGCCACCCGCGACGACGTCCCCAGGGCCGTACGCACCCTCGCCGCCGCGTTC
GCCGACTACCCCGCCACGCGCCACACCGTCGATCCGGACCGCCACATCGAGCGGGTCACCGAGCTGCAAG
AACTCTTCCTCACGCGCGTCGGGCTCGACATCGGCAAGGTGTGGGTCGCGGACGACGGCGCCGCCGTGGC
GGTCTGGACCACGCCGGAGAGCGTCGAAGCGGGGGCGGTGTTCGCCGAGATCGGCCCGCGCATGGCCGAG
TTGAGCGGTTCCCGGCTGGCCGCGCAGCAACAGATGGAAGGCCTCCTGGCGCCGCACCGGCCCAAGGAGC
CCGCGTGGTTCCTGGCCACCGTCGGCGTCTCGCCCGACCACCAGGGCAAGGGTCTGGGCAGCGCCGTCGT
GCTCCCCGGAGTGGAGGCGGCCGAGCGCGCCGGGGTGCCCGCCTTCCTGGAGACCTCCGCGCCCCGCAAC
CTCCCCTTCTACGAGCGGCTCGGCTTCACCGTCACCGCCGACGTCGAGGTGCCCGAAGGACCGCGCACCT
GGTGCATGACCCGCAAGCCCGGTGCCAGTTAACGAATTCTAGATCTTGAGACAAATGGCAGTATTCATCC
ACAATTTTAAAAGAAAAGGGGGGATTGGGGGGTACAGTGCAGGGGAAAGAATAGTAGACATAATAGCAAC
AGACATACAAACTAAAGAATTACAAAAACAAATTACAAAAATTCAAAATTTTCGGGTTTATTACAGGGAC
AGCAGAGATCCACTTTGGCGCCGGCTCGAGGCCTGCAGGTGCAAAGATGGATAAAGTTTTAAACAGAGAG
GAATCTTTGCAGCTAATGGACCTTCTAGGTCTTGAAAGGAGTGGGAATTGGCTCCGGTGCCCGTCAGTGG
GCAGAGCGCACATCGCCCACAGTCCCCGAGAAGTTGGGGGGAGGGGTCGGCAATTGAACCGGTGCCTAGA
GAAGGTGGCGCGGGGTAAACTGGGAAAGTGATGTCGTGTACTGGCTCCGCCTTTTTCCCGAGGGTGGGGG
AGAACCGTATATAAGTGCAGTAGTCGCCGTGAACGTTCTTTTTCGCAACGGGTTTGCCGCCAGAACACAG
GTAAGTGCCGTGTGTGGTTCCCGCGGGCCTGGCCTCTTTACGGGTTATGGCCCTTGCGTGCCTTGAATTA
CTTCCACCTGGCTGCAGTACGTGATTCTTGATCCCGAGCTTCGGGTTGGAAGTGGGTGGGAGAGTTCGAG
GCCTTGCGCTTAAGGAGCCCCTTCGCCTCGTGCTTGAGTTGAGGCCTGGCCTGGGCGCTGGGGCCGCCGC
GTGCGAATCTGGTGGCACCTTCGCGCCTGTCTCGCTGCTTTCGATAAGTCTCTAGCCATTTAAAATTTTT
GATGACCTGCTGCGACGCTTTTTTTCTGGCAAGATAGTCTTGTAAATGCGGGCCAAGATCTGCACACTGG
TATTTCGGTTTTTGGGGCCGCGGGCGGCGACGGGGCCCGTGCGTCCCAGCGCACATGTTCGGCGAGGCGG
GGCCTGCGAGCGCGGCCACCGAGAATCGGACGGGGGTAGTCTCAAGCTGGCCGGCCTGCTCTGGTGCCTG
GCCTCGCGCCGCCGTGTATCGCCCCGCCCTGGGCGGCAAGGCTGGCCCGGTCGGCACCAGTTGCGTGAGC
GGAAAGATGGCCGCTTCCCGGCCCTGCTGCAGGGAGCTCAAAATGGAGGACGCGGCGCTCGGGAGAGCGG
GCGGGTGAGTCACCCACACAAAGGAAAAGGGCCTTTCCGTCCTCAGCCGTCGCTTCATGTGACTCCACGG
AGTACCGGGCGCCGTCCAGGCACCTCGATTAGTTCTCGAGCTTTTGGAGTACGTCGTCTTTAGGTTGGGG
GGAGGGGTTTTATGCGATGGAGTTTCCCCACACTGAGTGGGTGGAGACTGAAGTTAGGCCAGCTTGGCAC
TTGATGTAATTCTCCTTGGAATTTGCCCTTTTTGAGTTTGGATCTTGGTTCATTCTCAAGCCTCAGACAG
TGGTTCAAAGTTTTTTTCTTCCATTTCAGGTGTCGTGAGGCTAGCACCGCCACCATGCCGGGACCCCTTA
GAAGCCTAGAAATGGAATCATTGCAATTTAGAGATGTGGCTGTAGAATTCTCTCTGGAGGAGTGGCATTG
CCTGGACACTGCACAGCAGAATTTATATAGGGATGTGATGTTAGAGAACTACAGACACCTGGTCTTCCTT
GGTATTATTGTCTCTAAGCCAGACCTGATCACCTGTCTGGAGCAAGGAATAAAACCTCTGACTATGAAGA
GACATGAGATGATTGCCAAACCCCCAGTTGTGTGTTCTCATTTTGCCCAAGACCTTTGGCCAGAGCAGAG
CATAAAAGATTCTTACCAAAAAGTGATACTGAGAAAATTTGAAAAATGTGGACATGGCAATTTACACTTT
AAAAAAGGCTGTGAAAGTGTGGATGAGTGTAAGTTACACAAAAGAGGTTATAATGGACTTAACCAATGTT
TGACAACTACCCAGAGCAAAATATTTCAATGTGGTAAATATGTGAAAGTCTTTCATCAATTTTCAAATTC
AAAGAGACATAAAAGAAGACATACTGAAAAAAAACCTTTGAAATATATAGAAGGTGACAAAGCTTTTAAC
CAGTCCTCAACCCATACTACACATAAAAAAATTGATACTGGAGAGAAACCATACAAATGTGAAGAATGTG
GCAAAGCCTTCAACCGGTCCTCACACCTTACTACACATAAGATAACTCATACTAGAGAGAAACCCTACAA
ATGTGAAGAATGTGGCAAAGTCTTTAAGTACTTCTCTAGCTTTACTACACATAAGAAAATTCATAGTGGA
GAGAAACCCTACATTTGTGAAGAATGTGGCAAAGCCTTTATGTACCCCTATACCCTTACTACACATAAGA
TAATCCATACTGGAGAGCAACCCTACAAATGTAAAGAATGTGACAAAGCTTTTAACCATCCTGCAACTCT
TTCTTCACATAAGAAAATTCATACTGGAGAGAAACCGTACACGTGTGATAAATGTGGCAAAGCCTTTATT
TCATCCTCGATCCTTAGTAAACATGAGAAGATTCATACGGGAGAGAAACCCTACAAATGTGAAGAATGTG
GCAAAGCCTTCACCCGCTCCTCACACCTTACTATGCATAAGATAATTCATACTGGAGAGAAACCATACAA
ATGTGAAGAATGTGGCAAAGCCTTTACATGGTCTGCAGGCCTCCATAAACATAGGAGAACTCATACTGGA
GAGAAACCCTACAAATGTGAAGAATGTGGCAAAGCGTATACTACATCCTCAAATCTAACTGAACATAAGA
CAACTCATACTGGAGAGAAACCTTACAAATGTAAAGAATGTGGCAAAGCTTTTAACTGGTCCTCAGACCT
TAATAAACATAAGAGAATTCATATTGGACAGAAACCAAGAACGTAGTAATGAACTAGTCCGTAACTTGAA
AGTATTTCGATTTCTTGGCTTTATATATCTTGTGGAAAGGACGAGAATAAGAAGTACAGTCCATTGAGAC
GCGTTAAGTCGACAATCAACCTCTGGATTACAAAATTTGTGAAAGATTGACTGGTATTCTTAACTATGTT
GCTCCTTTTACGCTATGTGGATACGCTGCTTTAATGCCTTTGTATCATGCTATTGCTTCCCGTATGGCTT
TCATTTTCTCCTCCTTGTATAAATCCTGGTTGCTGTCTCTTTATGAGGAGTTGTGGCCCGTTGTCAGGCA
ACGTGGCGTGGTGTGCACTGTGTTTGCTGACGCAACCCCCACTGGTTGGGGCATTGCCACCACCTGTCAG
CTCCTTTCCGGGACTTTCGCTTTCCCCCTCCCTATTGCCACGGCGGAACTCATCGCCGCCTGCCTTGCCC
GCTGCTGGACAGGGGCTCGGCTGTTGGGCACTGACAATTCCGTGGTGTTGTCGGGGAAATCATCGTCCTT
TCCTTGGCTGCTCGCCTGTGTTGCCACCTGGATTCTGCGCGGGACGTCCTTCTGCTACGTCCCTTCGGCC
CTCAATCCAGCGGACCTTCCTTCCCGCGGCCTGCTGCCGGCTCTGCGGCCTCTTCCGCGTCTTCGCCTTC
GCCCTCAGACGAGTCGGATCTCCCTTTGGGCCGCCTCCCCGCGTCGACTTTAAGACCAATGACTTACAAG
GCAGCTGTAGATCTTAGCCACTTTTTAAAAGAAAAGGGGGGACTGGAAGGGCTAATTCACTCCCAACGAA
GACAAGATCTGCTTTTTGCTTGTACTGGGTCTCTCTGGTTAGACCAGATCTGAGCCTGGGAGCTCTCTGG
CTAACTAGGGAACCCACTGCTTAAGCCTCAATAAAGCTTGCCTTGAGTGCTTCAAGTAGTGTGTGCCCGT
CTGTTGTGTGACTCTGGTAACTAGAGATCCCTCAGACCCTTTTAGTCAGTGTGGAAAATCTCTAGCAGTA
CGTATAGTAGTTCATGTCATCTTATTATTCAGTATTTATAACTTGCAAAGAAATGAATATCAGAGAGTGA
GAGGAACTTGTTTATTGCAGCTTATAATGGTTACAAATAAAGCAATAGCATCACAAATTTCACAAATAAA
GCATTTTTTTCACTGCATTCTAGTTGTGGTTTGTCCAAACTCATCAATGTATCTTATCATGTCTGGCTCT
AGCTATCCCGCCCCTAACTCCGCCCATCCCGCCCCTAACTCCGCCCAGTTCCGCCCATTCTCCGCCCCAT
GGCTGACTAATTTTTTTTATTTATGCAGAGGCCGAGGCCGCCTCGGCCTCTGAGCTATTCCAGAAGTAGT
GAGGAGGCTTTTTTGGAGGCCTAGGGACGTACCCAATTCGCCCTATAGTGAGTCGTATTACGCGCGCTCA
CTGGCCGTCGTTTTACAACGTCGTGACTGGGAAAACCCTGGCGTTACCCAACTTAATCGCCTTGCAGCAC
ATCCCCCTTTCGCCAGCTGGCGTAATAGCGAAGAGGCCCGCACCGATCGCCCTTCCCAACAGTTGCGCAG
CCTGAATGGCGAATGGG
[124 nt withheld, positions 7088-7211]
C
[91 nt withheld, positions 7213-7303]
A
[49 nt withheld, positions 7305-7353]
CCTTTGACGTTGGAGTCCACGTTCTTT
[37 nt withheld, positions 7381-7417]
ACCCTATCTCGGTCTATTCTTTTGATTTATAAGGGATTTTGCCGATTTCGGCCTATTGGTTAAAAAATGA
GCTGATTTAACAAAAATTTAACGCGAATTTTAACAAAATATTAACGCTTACAATTTAGGTGGCACTTTTC
GGGGAAATGTGCGCGGAACCCCTATTTGTTTATTTTTCTAAATACATTCAAATATGTATCCGCTCATGAG
ACAATAACCCTGATAAATGCTTCAATAATATTGAAAAAGGAAGAGTATGAGTATTCAACATTTCCGTGTC
GCCCTTATTCCCTTTTTTGCGGCATTTTGCCTTCCTGTTTTTGCTCACCCAGAAACGCTGGTGAAAGTAA
AAGATGCTGAAGATCAGTTGGGTGCACGAGTGGGTTACATCGAACTGGATCTCAACAGCGGTAAGATCCT
TGAGAGTTTTCGCCCCGAAGAACGTTTTCCAATGATGAGCACTTTTAAAGTTCTGCTATGTGGCGCGGTA
TTATCCCGTATTGACGCCGGGCAAGAGCAACTCGGTCGCCGCATACACTATTCTCAGAATGACTTGGTTG
AGTACTCACCAGTCACAGAAAAGCATCTTACGGATGGCATGACAGTAAGAGAATTATGCAGTGCTGCCAT
AACCATGAGTGATAACACTGCGGCCAACTTACTTCTGACAACGATCGGAGGACCGAAGGAGCTAACCGCT
TTTTTGCACAACATGGGGGATCATGTAACTCGCCTTGATCGTTGGGAACCGGAGCTGAATGAAGCCATAC
CAAACGACGAGCGTGACACCACGATGCCTGTAGCAATGGCAACAACGTTGCGCAAACTATTAACTGGCGA
ACTACTTACTCTAGCTTCCCGGCAACAATTAATAGACTGGATGGAGGCGGATAAAGTTGCAGGACCACTT
CTGCGCTCGGCCCTTCCGGCTGGCTGGTTTATTGCTGATAAATCTGGAGCCGGTGAGCGTGGGTCTCGCG
GTATCATTGCAGCACTGGGGCCAGATGGTAAGCCCTCCCGTATCGTAGTTATCTACACGACGGGGAGTCA
GGCAACTATGGATGAACGAAATAGACAGATCGCTGAGATAGGTGCCTCACTGATTAAGCATTGGTAACTG
TCAGACCAAGTTTACTCATATATACTTTAGATTGATTTAAAACTTCATTTTTAATTTAAAAGGATCTAGG
TGAAGATCCTTTTTGATAATCTCATGACCAAAATCCCTTAACGTGAGTTTTCGTTCCACTGAGCGTCAGA
CCCCGTAGAAAAGATCAAAGGATCTTCTTGAGATCCTTTTTTTCTGCGCGTAATCTGCTGCTTGCAAACA
AAAAAACCACCGCTACCAGCGGTGGTTTGTTTGCCGGATCAAGAGCTACCAACTCTTTTTCCGAAGGTAA
CTGGCTTCAGCAGAGCGCAGATACCAAATACTGTTCTTCTAGTGTAGCCGTAGTTAGGCCACCACTTCAA
GAACTCTGTAGCACCGCCTACATACCTCGCTCTGCTAATCCTGTTACCAGTGGCTGCTGCCAGTGGCGAT
AAGTCGTGTCTTACCGGGTTGGACTCAAGACGATAGTTACCGGATAAGGCGCAGCGGTCGGGCTGAACGG
GGGGTTCGTGCACACAGCCCAGCTTGGAGCGAACGACCTACACCGAACTGAGATACCTACAGCGTGAGCT
ATGAGAAAGCGCCACGCTTCCCGAAGGGAGAAAGGCGGACAGGTATCCGGTAAGCGGCAGGGTCGGAACA
GGAGAGCGCACGAGGGAGCTTCCAGGGGGAAACGCCTGGTATCTTTATAGTCCTGTCGGGTTTCGCCACC
TCTGACTTGAGCGTCGATTTTTGTGATGCTCGTCAGGGGGGCGGAGCCTATGGAAAAACGCCAGCAACGC
GGCCTTTTTACGGTTCCTGGCCTTTTGCTGGCCTTTTGCTCACATGTTCTTTCCTGCGTTATCCCCTGAT
TCTGTGGATAACCGTATTACCGCCTTTGAGTGAGCTGATACCGCTCGCCGCAGCCGAACGACCGAGCGCA
GCGAGTCAGTGAGCGAGGAAGCGGAAGAGCGCCCAATACGCAAACCGCCTCTCCCCGCGCGTTGGCCGAT
TCATTAATGCAGCTGGCACGACAGGTTTCCCGACTGGAAAGCGGGCAGTGAGCGCAACGCAATTAATGTG
AGTTAGCTCACTCATTAGGCACCCCAGGCTTTACACTTTATGCTTCCGGCTCGTATGTTGTGTGGAATTG
TGAGCGGATAACAATTTCACACAGGAAACAGCTATGACCATGATTACGCCAAGCGCGCAATTAACCCTCA
CTAAAGGGAACAAAAGCTGGAGCTGCAAGC
