>Addgene plasmid #143073 | TFORF0743 | depositor partial sequence | sequence record 281357 | Insert
ACCGCCACCATGCCGGGACCCCTTAGAAGCCTAGAAATGGAATCATTGCAATTTAGAGATGTGGCTGTAG
AATTCTCTCTGGAGGAGTGGCATTGCCTGGACACTGCACAGCAGAATTTATATAGGGATGTGATGTTAGA
GAACTACAGACACCTGGTCTTCCTTGGTATTATTGTCTCTAAGCCAGACCTGATCACCTGTCTGGAGCAA
GGAATAAAACCTCTGACTATGAAGAGACATGAGATGATTGCCAAACCCCCAGTTGTGTGTTCTCATTTTG
CCCAAGACCTTTGGCCAGAGCAGAGCATAAAAGATTCTTACCAAAAAGTGATACTGAGAAAATTTGAAAA
ATGTGGACATGGCAATTTACACTTTAAAAAAGGCTGTGAAAGTGTGGATGAGTGTAAGTTACACAAAAGA
GGTTATAATGGACTTAACCAATGTTTGACAACTACCCAGAGCAAAATATTTCAATGTGGTAAATATGTGA
AAGTCTTTCATCAATTTTCAAATTCAAAGAGACATAAAAGAAGACATACTGAAAAAAAACCTTTGAAATA
TATAGAAGGTGACAAAGCTTTTAACCAGTCCTCAACCCATACTACACATAAAAAAATTGATACTGGAGAG
AAACCATACAAATGTGAAGAATGTGGCAAAGCCTTCAACCGGTCCTCACACCTTACTACACATAAGATAA
CTCATACTAGAGAGAAACCCTACAAATGTGAAGAATGTGGCAAAGTCTTTAAGTACTTCTCTAGCTTTAC
TACACATAAGAAAATTCATAGTGGAGAGAAACCCTACATTTGTGAAGAATGTGGCAAAGCCTTTATGTAC
CCCTATACCCTTACTACACATAAGATAATCCATACTGGAGAGCAACCCTACAAATGTAAAGAATGTGACA
AAGCTTTTAACCATCCTGCAACTCTTTCTTCACATAAGAAAATTCATACTGGAGAGAAACCGTACACGTG
TGATAAATGTGGCAAAGCCTTTATTTCATCCTCGATCCTTAGTAAACATGAGAAGATTCATACGGGAGAG
AAACCCTACAAATGTGAAGAATGTGGCAAAGCCTTCACCCGCTCCTCACACCTTACTATGCATAAGATAA
TTCATACTGGAGAGAAACCATACAAATGTGAAGAATGTGGCAAAGCCTTTACATGGTCTGCAGGCCTCCA
TAAACATAGGAGAACTCATACTGGAGAGAAACCCTACAAATGTGAAGAATGTGGCAAAGCGTATACTACA
TCCTCAAATCTAACTGAACATAAGACAACTCATACTGGAGAGAAACCTTACAAATGTAAAGAATGTGGCA
AAGCTTTTAACTGGTCCTCAGACCTTAATAAACATAAGAGAATTCATATTGGACAGAAACCAAGAACGTA
GTAATGAACTAGTCCGTAACTTGAAAGTATTTCGATTTCTTGGCTTTATATATCTTGTGGAAAGGACGAG
AATAAGAAGTACAGTCCATTGAG
