>Addgene plasmid #143073 | TFORF0743 | depositor partial sequence | sequence record 281358 | Barcode
GAATAAGAAGTACAGTCCATTGAG
